>Addgene plasmid #203343 | pML31 | addgene full sequence | sequence record 400058 | Addgene NGS Result
ATGCACGAACCCCCCGTTCAGTCCGACCGCTGCGCCTTATCCGGTAACTATCGTCTTGAGTCCAACCCGG
AAAGACATGCAAAAGCACCACTGGCAGCAGCCACTGGTAATTGATTTAGAGGAGTTAGTCTTGAAGTCAT
GCGCCGGTTAAGGCTAAACTGAAAGGACAAGTTTTGGTGACTGCGCTCCTCCAAGCCAGTTACCTCGGTT
CAAAGAGTTGGTAGCTCAGAGAACCTTCGAAAAACCGCCCTGCAAGGCGGTTTTTTCGTTTTCAGAGCAA
GAGATTACGCGCAGACCAAAACGATCTCAAGAAGATCATCTTATTAAGGGGTCTGACGCTCAGTGGAACG
AAAAATCAATCTAAAGTATATATGAGTAAACTTGGTCTGACAGTTACCTTAGAAAAACTCATCGAGCATC
AAATGAAACTGCAATTTATTCATATCAGGATTATCAATACCATATTTTTGAAAAAGCCGTTTCTGTAATG
AAGGAGAAAACTCACCGAGGCAGTTCCATAGGATGGCAAGATCCTGGTATCGGTCTGCGATTCCGACTCG
TCCAACATCAATACAACCTATTAATTTCCCCTCGTCAAAAATAAGGTTATCAAGTGAGAAATCACCATGA
GTGACGACTGAATCCGGTGAGAATGGCAAAAGCTTATGCATTTCTTTCCAGACTTGTTCAACAGGCCAGC
CATTACGCTCGTCATCAAAATCACTCGCATCAACCAAACCGTTATTCATTCGTGATTGCGCCTGAGCGAG
ACGAAATACGCGATCGCTGTTAAAAGGACAATTACAAACAGGAATCGAATGCAACCGGCGCAGGAACACT
GCCAGCGCATCAACAATATTTTCACCTGAATCAGGATATTCTTCTAATACCTGGAATGCTGTTTTCCCGG
GGATCGCAGTGGTGAGTAACCATGCATCATCAGGAGTACGGATAAAATGCTTGATGGTCGGAAGAGGCAT
AAATTCCGTCAGCCAGTTTAGTCTGACCATCTCATCTGTAACATCATTGGCAACGCTACCTTTGCCATGT
TTCAGAAACAACTCTGGCGCATCGGGCTTCCCATACAATCGATAGATTGTCGCACCTGATTGCCCGACAT
TATCGCGAGCCCATTTATACCCATATAAATCAGCATCCATGTTGGAATTTAATCGCGGCCTGGAGCAAGA
CGTTTCCCGTTGAATATGGCTCATAACACCCCTTGTATTACTGTTTATGTAAGCAGACAGTTTTATTGTT
CATGATGATATATTTTTATCTTGTGCAATGTACATCAGAGATTTTGAGACACAACCAATTATTGAAGGCC
TCCCTAACGGGGGGCCTTTTTTTGTTTCTGGTCTCCCGCTTGGAGTACTCCACCGTTGGCTTTTTTCCCT
ATCAGTGATAGAGATTGACATCCCTATCAGTGATAGAGATAATGAGCACCTGAGCGGTCAACGCATGTGC
TTTGCGTTCTGATGAGACAGTGATGTCGAAACCGCCTCTACAAATAATTTTGTTTAACTATGGACTATGT
TTGAAAGGGAGAAATACTAGATGGCACGTACCCCGAGCCGTAGCAGCATTGGTAGCCTGCGTAGTCCGCA
TACCCATAAAGCAATTCTGACCAGCACCATTGAAATCCTGAAAGAATGTGGTTATAGCGGTCTGAGCATT
GAAAGCGTTGCACGTCGTGCCGGTGCAAGCAAACCGACCATTTATCGTTGGTGGACCAATAAAGCAGCAC
TGATTGCCGAAGTGTATGAAAATGAAAGCGAACAGGTGCGTAAATTTCCGGATCTGGGTAGCTTTAAAGC
CGATCTGGATTTTCTGCTGCGTAATCTGTGGAAAGTTTGGCGTGAAACCATTTGTGGTGAAGCATTTCGT
TGTGTTATTGCAGAAGCACAGCTGGACCCTGCAACCCTGACCCAGCTGAAAGATCAGTTTATGGAACGTC
GTCGTGAGATGCCGAAAAAACTGGTTGAAAATGCCATTAGCAATGGTGAACTGCCGAAAGATACCAATCG
TGAACTGCTGCTGGATATGATTTTTGGTTTTTGTTGGTATCGCCTGCTGACCGAACAGCTGACCGTTGAA
CAGGATATTGAAGAATTTACCTTCCTGCTGATTAATGGTGTTTGTCCGGGTACACAGCGTTAAGGAAACA
CAGAAAAAAGCCCGCACCTGACAGTGCGGGCTTTTTTTTTCGACCAAAGGAGGTCGCTGGAGATAGCTTC
TTACCGGACCTGTAGGATCGTACAGGTTTACGCAAGAAAATGGTTTGTTACTTTCGAATAAACTGAGGGT
GTCTCAAGGTGCGTACCTTGACTGATGAGTCCGAAAGGACGAAACACCCCTCTACAAATAATTTTGTTTA
AAATGTTCCCTAATAATCAGCAAAGAGGTTACTAGATGGCAGGCGCAGTTGGTCGTCCGCGTCGTAGTGC
ACCGCGTCGTGCAGGTAAAAATCCGCGTGAAGAAATTCTGGATGCAAGCGCAGAACTGTTTACCCGTCAG
GGTTTTGCAACCACCAGTACCCATCAGATTGCAGATGCAGTTGGTATTCGTCAGGCAAGCCTGTATTATC
ATTTTCCGAGCAAAACCGAAATCTTTCTGACCCTGCTGAAAAGCACCGTTGAACCGAGCACCGTTCTGGC
AGAAGATCTGAGCACCCTGGATGCAGGTCCGGAAATGCGTCTGTGGGCAATTGTTGCAAGCGAAGTTCGT
CTGCTGCTGAGCACCAAATGGAATGTTGGTCGTCTGTATCAGCTGCCGATTGTTGGTAGCGAAGAATTTG
CAGAATATCATAGCCAGCGTGAAGCACTGACCAATGTTTTTCGTGATCTGGCAACCGAAATTGTTGGTGA
TGATCCGCGTGCAGAACTGCCGTTTCATATTACCATGAGCGTTATTGAAATGCGTCGCAATGATGGTAAA
ATTCCGAGTCCGCTGAGCGCAGATAGCCTGCCGGAAACCGCAATTATGCTGGCAGATGCAAGCCTGGCAG
TTCTGGGTGCACCGCTGCCTGCAGATCGTGTTGAAAAAACCCTGGAACTGATTAAACAGGCAGATGCAAA
ATAACTCGGTACCAAAGACGAACAATAAGACGCTGAAAAGCGTCTTTTTTCGTTTTGGTCCAGGTTACTG
GAGCGACGTACGGTGGAATCTGATTCGTTACCAATTGACATGATACGAAACGTACCGTATCGTTAAGGTT
ACGGTCAACTCATAAGATTCTGATTCGTTACCAATTGACAATTCACCTACCTTTCGTTAGGTTAGGTTGT
AATGCTTGTCCAACCAAATGATTCGTTACCAATTGACAGTTTCTATCGATCTATAGATAATGCTAGCCTG
AGTCGTCAAGTGCTGTGCTTGCACTTCTGATGAGGCAGTGATGCCGAAACGACCTCTACAAATAATTTTG
TTTAAGCCATGCCATTGGCTTTTGATAGAGGACAACTACTAGATGAACCTGAAAGATAAAATTCTGGGCG
TTGCCAAAGAACTGTTTATCAAAAATGGCTATAACGCAACCACCACCGGTGAAATTGTTAAACTGAGCGA
AAGCAGCAAAGGCAATCTGTATTATCACTTTAAAACCAAAGAGAACCTGTTTCTGGAAATCCTGAACATC
GAAGAAAGCAAATGGCAAGAGCAGTGGAAAAAAGAACAAATCAAATGCAAAACCAACCGCGAGAAATTCT
ATCTGTATAATGAACTGAGCCTGACCACCGAATATTACTATCCGCTGCAGAATGCCATCATCGAGTTTTA
TACCGAGTACTATAAAACCAACAGCATCAACGAGAAAATGAACAAACTGGAAAACAAATACATCGATGCC
TACCACGTGATCTTTAAAGAAGGTAATCTGAACGGCGAATGGTGCATTAATGATGTTAATGCCGTGAGCA
AAATTGCAGCAAATGCCGTTAATGGCATTGTTACCTTTACCCATGAGCAGAATATCAACGAACGCATTAA
ACTGATGAACAAATTCAGCCAGATCTTTCTGAATGGCCTGAGCAAATAAGTCAGTTTCACCTGTTTTACG
TAAAAACCCGCTTCGGCGGGTTTTTACTTTTGGAGGTTGCCGGAGAACGATCGTTGGCTGTGTTGACAAT
TAATCATCGGCTCGTATAATGTGTGGAATTGTGAGCGCTCACAATTCTGAGCCCCATAGGGTGGTGTGTA
CCACCCCTGATGAGTCCAAAAGGACGAAATGGGGCCTCTACAAATAATTTTGTTTAAATTGCTATGGACT
ATGTTTCAAAGTGAGAATACTAGGTGAAAGACAAAATTATCGATAACGCCATCACCCTGTTTAGCGAAAA
AGGTTATGACGGCACCACCCTGGATGATATTGCAAAAAGCGTGAACATCAAAAAAGCCAGCCTGTATTAT
CACTTTGATAGCAAAAAAAGCATCTACGAGCAGAGCGTTAAATGCTGTTTCGATTATCTGAACAACATCA
TCATGATGAACCAGAACAAAAGCAACTATAGCATCGATGCCCTGTATCAGTTTCTGTTTGAGTTCATCTT
CGATATCGAGGAACGCTATATTCGTATGTATGTTCAGCTGAGCAACACACCGGAAGAATTTTCAGGTAAC
ATTTATGGCCAGATCCAGGATCTGAATCAGAGCCTGAGCAAAGAAATCGCCAAATTCTATGACGAAAGCA
AAATCAAAATGACCAAAGAGGACTTCCAGAATCTGATTCTGCTGTTTCTGGAAAGCTGGTATCTGAAAGC
CAGCTTTAGCCAGAAATTTGGTGCAGTTGAAGAAAGCAAAAGCCAGTTTAAAGATGAGGTTTATAGCCTG
CTGAACATCTTTCTGAAGAAATAAACAATTTTCGAAAAAACCCGCTTCGGCGGGTTTTTTTATAGCTAAA
AAGGTAATGGTCACCATATATCAAGTTTACGGCTAGCTCAGTCCTAGGTACTATGCTAGCTACTAGAGAA
AGAGGAGAAATACTAGATGGCTGAAGCGCAAAATGATCCCCTGCTGCCGGGATACTCGTTTAATGCCCAT
CTGGTGGCGGGTTTAACGCCGATTGAGGCCAACGGTTATCTCGATTTTTTTATCGACCGACCGCTGGGAA
TGAAAGGTTATATTCTCAATCTCACCATTCGCGGTCAGGGGGTGGTGAAAAATCAGGGACGAGAATTTGT
TTGCCGACCGGGTGATATTTTGCTGTTCCCGCCAGGAGAGATTCATCACTACGGTCGTCATCCGGAGGCT
CGCGAATGGTATCACCAGTGGGTTTACTTTCGTCCGCGCGCCTACTGGCATGAATGGCTTAACTGGCCGT
CAATATTTGCCAATACGGGGTTCTTTCGCCCGGATGAAGCGCACCAGCCGCATTTCAGCGACCTGTTTGG
GCAAATCATTAACGCCGGGCAAGGGGAAGGGCGCTATTCGGAGCTGCTGGCGATAAATCTGCTTGAGCAA
TTGTTACTGCGGCGCATGGAAGCGATTAACGAGTCGCTCCATCCACCGATGGATAATCGGGTACGCGAGG
CTTGTCAGTACATCAGCGATCACCTGGCAGACAGCAATTTTGATATCGCCAGCGTCGCACAGCATGTTTG
CTTGTCGCCGTCGCGTCTGTCACATCTTTTCCGCCAGCAGTTAGGGATTAGCGTCTTAAGCTGGCGCGAG
GACCAACGTATCAGCCAGGCGAAGCTGCTTTTGAGCACCACCCGGATGCCTATCGCCACCGTCGGTCGCA
ATGTTGGTTTTGACGATCAACTCTATTTCTCGCGGGTATTTAAAAAATGCACCGGGGCCAGCCCGAGCGA
GTTCCGTGCCGGTTAATAACCAATTATTGAAGGCCGCTAACGCAGCCTTTTTTTGTTTCTGGTCTCCCAA
TGGCGGCGCGCCATCGAATGGCGCAAAACCTTTCGCGGTATGGCATGATAGCGCCCGGAAGAGAGTCAAT
TCAGGGTGGTGAATATGAAACCAGTAACGTTATACGATGTCGCAGAGTATGCCGGTGTCTCTTATCAGAC
CGTTTCCCGCGTGGTGAACCAGGCCAGCCACGTTTCTGCGAAAACGCGGGAAAAAGTGGAAGCGGCGATG
GCGGAGCTGAATTACATTCCCAACCGCGTGGCACAACAACTGGCGGGCAAACAGTCGTTGCTGATTGGCG
TTGCCACCTCCAGTCTGGCCCTGCACGCGCCGTCGCAAATTGTCGCGGCGATTAAATCTCGCGCCGATCA
ACTGGGTGCCAGCGTGGTGGTGTCGATGGTAGAACGAAGCGGCGTCGAAGCCTGTAAAGCGGCGGTGCAC
AATCTTCTCGCGCAACGCGTCAGTGGGCTGATCATTAACTATCCGCTGGATGACCAGGATGCCATTGCTG
TGGAAGCTGCCTGCACTAATGTTCCGGCGTTATTTCTTGATGTCTCTGACCAGACACCCATCAACAGTAT
TATTTTCTCCCATGAGGACGGTACGCGACTGGGCGTGGAGCATCTGGTCGCATTGGGTCACCAGCAAATC
GCGCTGTTAGCGGGCCCATTAAGTTCTGTCTCGGCGCGTCTGCGTCTGGCTGGCTGGCATAAATATCTCA
CTCGCAATCAAATTCAGCCGATAGCGGAACGGGAAGGCGACTGGAGTGCCATGTCCGGTTTTCAACAAAC
CATGCAAATGCTGAATGAGGGCATCGTTCCCACTGCGATGCTGGTTGCCAACGATCAGATGGCGCTGGGC
GCAATGCGCGCCATTACCGAGTCCGGGCTGCGCGTTGGTGCGGATATCTCGGTAGTGGGATACGACGATA
CCGAAGATAGCTCATGTTATATCCCGCCGTTAACCACCATCAAACAGGATTTTCGCCTGCTGGGGCAAAC
CAGCGTGGACCGCTTGCTGCAACTCTCTCAGGGCCAGGCGGTGAAGGGCAATCAGCTGTTGCCAGTCTCA
CTGGTGAAAAGAAAAACCACCCTGGCGCCCAATACGCAAACCGCCTCTCCCCGCGCGTTGGCCGATTCAT
TAATGCAGCTGGCACGACAGGTTTCCCGACTGGAAAGCGGGCAGTGACAATCCAGGAGGAAAAAAATGTC
CAGATTAGATAAAAGTAAAGTGATTAACAGCGCATTAGAGCTGCTTAATGAGGTCGGAATCGAAGGTTTA
ACAACCCGTAAACTCGCCCAGAAGCTAGGTGTAGAGCAGCCTACATTGTATTGGCATGTAAAAAATAAGC
GGGCTTTGCTCGACGCCTTAGCCATTGAGATGTTAGATAGGCACCATACTCACTTTTGCCCTTTAGAAGG
GGAAAGCTGGCAAGATTTTTTACGTAATAACGCTAAAAGTTTTAGATGTGCTTTACTAAGTCATCGCGAT
GGAGCAAAAGTACATTTAGGTACACGGCCTACAGAAAAACAGTATGAAACTCTCGAAAATCAATTAGCCT
TTTTATGCCAACAAGGTTTTTCACTAGAGAATGCATTATATGCACTCAGCGCTGTGGGGCATTTTACTTT
AGGTTGCGTATTGGAAGATCAAGAGCATCAAGTCGCTAAAGAAGAAAGGGAAACACCTACTACTGATAGT
ATGCCGCCATTATTACGACAAGCTATCGAATTATTTGATCACCAAGGTGCAGAGCCAGCCTTCTTATTCG
GCCTTGAATTGATCATATGCGGATTAGAAAAACAACTTAAATGTGAAAGTGGGTCCTAAATCACACAGGA
AAGGCCTCGATGAAAAACATAAATGCCGACGACACATACAGAATAATTAATAAAATTAAAGCTTGTAGAA
GCAATAATGATATTAATCAATGCTTATCTGATATGACTAAAATGGTACATTGTGAATATTATTTACTCGC
GATCATTTATCCTCATTCTATGGTTAAATCTGATATTTCAATCCTAGATAATTACCCTAAAAAATGGAGG
CAATATTATGATGACGCTAATTTAATAAAATATGATCCTATAGTAGATTATTCTAACTCCAATCATTCAC
CAATTAATTGGAATATATTTGAAAACAATGCTGTAAATAAAAAATCTCCAAATGTAATTAAAGAAGCGAA
AACATCAGGTCTTATCACTGGGTTTAGTTTCCCTATTCATACGGCTAACAATGGCTTCGGAATGCTTAGT
TTTGCACATTCAGAAAAAGACAACTATATAGATAGTTTATTTTTACATGCGTGTATGAACATACCATTAA
TTGTTCCTTCTCTAGTTGATAATTATCGAAAAATAAATATAGCAAATAATAAATCAAACAACGATTTAAC
CAAAAGAGAAAAAGAATGTTTAGCGTGGGCATGCGAAGGAAAAAGCTCTTGGGATATTTCAAAAATATTA
GGTTGCAGTGAGCGTACTGTCACTTTCCATTTAACCAATGCGCAAATGAAACTCAATACAACAAACCGCT
GCCAAAGTATTTCTAAAGCAATTTTAACAGGAGCAATTGATTGCCCATACTTTAAAAATTAACCATAATT
GGTAACGAATCAGACAATTGACGGCTCGAGGGAGTAGCATAGGGTTTGCAGAATCCCTGCTTCGTCCATT
TGACAGGCACATTATGCATCGATGATAAGCTGTCAAACATGAGCAGATCCTCTACGCCGGACGCATCGTG
GCCGGCATCACCGGCGCCACAGGTGCGGTTGCTGGCGCCTATATCGCCGACATCACCGATGGGGAAGATC
GGGCTCGCCACTTCGGGCTCATGAGCAAATATTTTATCTGAGGTGCTTCCTCGCTCACTGACTCGCTGCA
CGAGGCAGACCTCAGCGCTAGCGGAGTGTATACTGGCTTACTATGTTGGCACTGATGAGGGTGTCAGTGA
AGTGCTTCATGTGGCAGGAGAAAAAAGGCTGCACCGGTGCGTCAGCAGAATATGTGATACAGGATATATT
CCGCTTCCTCGCTCACTGACTCGCTACGCTCGGTCGTTCGACTGCGGCGAGCGGAAATGGCTTACGAACG
GGGCGGAGATTTCCCGGAAGATGCCAGGAAGATACTTAACAGGGAAGTGAGAGGGCCGCGGCAAAGCCGT
TTTTCCATAGGCTCCGCCCCCCTGACAAGCATCACGAAATCTGACGCTCAAATCAGTGGTGGCGAAACCC
GACAGGACTATAAAGATACCAGGCGTTTCCCCCTGGCGGCTCCCTCGTGCGCTCTCCTGTTCCTGCCTTT
CGGTTTACCGGTGTCATTCCGCTGTTATGGCCGCGTTTGTCTCATTCCACGCCTGACACTCAGTTCCGGG
TAGGCAGTTCGCTCCAAGCTGGACTGT
Features (pLannotate 1.2.2; 24 found; start..end, strand, type, name):
    399..1214    -  CDS            KanR: aminoglycoside phosphotransferase; aph(3')-Ia; confers resistance to kanamycin in bacteria or G418 (Geneticin®) in eukaryotes
   1396..1414    +  protein_bind   tet operator: tetO; bacterial operator O2 for the tetR and tetA genes tetracycline repressor TetR
   1420..1439    +  promoter       H1-2O2 promoter (fragment): doxycycline-inducible variant of the human H1 RNA promoter (Henriksen et al., 2007)
   1451..1506    +  ncRNA          Hammerhead 3: Accession: RF00008 - Hammerhead ribozyme (type III)
   2141..2209    +  ncRNA          Thr leader (fragment): Accession: RF00506 - Threonine operon leader
   2305..2359    +  ncRNA          Hammerhead 3 (fragment): Accession: RF00008 - Hammerhead ribozyme (type III)
   3359..3414    +  ncRNA          Hammerhead 3: Accession: RF00008 - Hammerhead ribozyme (type III)
   3473..4036    +  CDS            qacR: QACR_STAAM - Experimental evidence at protein level: Swiss-Prot protein existence level 1. Transcriptional repressor of qacA. Binds to IR1, an unusually long 28 bp operator, which is located downstream from the qacA promoter and overlaps its transcription start site. QacR is induced from its IR1 site by binding to one of many structurally dissimilar cationic lipophilic compounds, which are also substrates of QacA (By similarity). From Staphylococcus aureus (strain Mu50 / ATCC 700699).
   4123..4151    +  promoter       tac promoter: strong E. coli promoter; hybrid between the trp and lac UV5 promoters
   4157..4176    -  protein_bind   lac operator (symmetric): The lac repressor binds to the lac operator to inhibit transcription in E. coli. This inhibition can be relieved by adding lactose or isopropyl-β-D-thiogalactopyranoside (IPTG). The symmetric lac operator was optimized for tight binding of lac repressor. lac repressor encoded by lacI
   4180..4234    +  ncRNA          Hammerhead 3 (fragment): Accession: RF00008 - Hammerhead ribozyme (type III)
   4297..4851    +  CDS            icaR: ICAR_STAAC - Experimental evidence at protein level: Swiss-Prot protein existence level 1. Represses transcription of the icaADBC operon necessary for biofilm production. From Staphylococcus aureus (strain COL).
   4932..4950    +  promoter       J23119(SpeI) promoter (fragment): bacterial promoter (Registry of Standard Biological Parts BBa J23119) modified to end with an SpeI site
   4987..5824    +  CDS            araC (fragment): L-arabinose regulatory protein; araC
   5891..5964    +  promoter       lacI promoter (fragment): lacI
   5965..7044    +  CDS            lacI: LACI_ECOLI - Experimental evidence at protein level: Swiss-Prot protein existence level 1. Repressor of the lactose operon. Binds allolactose as an inducer. From Escherichia coli (strain K12).
   7066..7686    +  CDS            tetR: TETR2_ECOLX - Experimental evidence at protein level: Swiss-Prot protein existence level 1. TetR is the repressor of the tetracycline resistance element; its N-terminal region forms a helix-turn-helix structure and binds DNA. Binding of tetracycline to TetR reduces the repressor affinity for the tetracycline resistance gene (tetA) promoter operator sites. From Escherichia coli.
   7710..8459    +  CDS            luxR: LUXR_ALIFS - Experimental evidence at protein level: Swiss-Prot protein existence level 1. Transcriptional activator of the bioluminescence operon. Binds to the OHHL autoinducer. From Aliivibrio fischeri (Vibrio fischeri).
   8558..8576    -  promoter       tet promoter (fragment): E. coli promoter for tetracycline efflux protein gene
   8586..8706    +  CDS            TcR (fragment): tetracycline efflux protein; tet; confers resistance to tetracycline
   8725..8747    -  rep_origin     RSF ori (fragment): Plasmids containing the RSF 1030 origin of replication can be propagated in E. coli cells that contain additional plasmids with compatible origins.
   8764..8790    +  misc_feature   bom (fragment): basis of mobility region from pBR322
   8889..8944    -  rep_origin     RSF ori (fragment): Plasmids containing the RSF 1030 origin of replication can be propagated in E. coli cells that contain additional plasmids with compatible origins.
   9032..310     -  rep_origin     p15A ori (across the origin): Plasmids containing the medium-copy-number p15A origin of replication can be propagated in E. coli cells that contain a second plasmid with the ColE1 origin.
