[The description below was written by a language model from this plasmid's Addgene catalogue record and pLannotate feature annotations shown in this document.]
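Description:
pML31 is a 9,267 bp bacterial genetic-circuit plasmid built on the pLW555 backbone. It encodes a three-input AND logic circuit assembled from transcriptional repressor gates. It replicates from a p15A origin (catalogued as low copy), which is compatible with ColE1-type plasmids, and is selected with kanamycin through an aph(3')-Ia KanR gene. Short annotated fragments of RSF ori, bom, a tet promoter and TcR appear to be backbone remnants or partial sequence matches, not functional parts.

The circuit has two modules. The sensor module encodes the regulators LacI, TetR and LuxR, along with an araC fragment next to a J23119-type constitutive promoter fragment. These regulators make the input promoters PTac, PTet and PLux responsive to their cognate inducers, typically IPTG, tetracycline-class compounds and an acyl-homoserine lactone. In the logic module, PTet drives phlF, PLux drives amtR and PTac drives icaRA. The phlF and amtR coding regions are not called by the annotation but are listed in the catalogue. The three promoters repressed by these proteins, PIcaRA, PPhlF and PAmtR, are placed in tandem upstream of qacR.

QacR should therefore be produced unless all three inputs are present and all three upstream repressors are active. A promoter repressed by QacR would then be on only under the three-input condition, giving AND behaviour. No such output promoter or reporter is listed in the record, so it may sit on a separate plasmid. Hammerhead-type ribozyme annotations precede the repressor genes and probably act as insulators that standardise the 5' ends of the transcripts. The associated work concerns automated design of logic and sequential circuits in a probiotic bacterium.
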