Addgene plasmid #203343: pML31
Purpose: 3 input AND circuit on pLW555 backbone: PTet-P1, PLux-A1, PIcaRA:PPhlF:PAmtR-Q2, PTac-I1
Depositing lab: Lauren Andrews. Depositing organization: University of Massachusetts, Amherst. Publication: Algorithmic Programming of Sequential Logic and Genetic Circuits for Recording Biochemical Concentration in a Probiotic Bacterium. Lebovich M, Zeng M, Andrews LB. ACS Synth Biol. 2023 Aug 15. doi: 10.1021/acssynbio.3c00232. PubMed 37581922.
Backbone
  Vector backbone: pLW555
  Backbone size w/o insert (bp): 5600
  Total vector size (bp): 9267
Growth in bacteria
  Bacterial resistance: Kanamycin, 50 μg/mL
  Growth temperature: 37°C
  Growth strain: DH5alpha
  Copy number: Low Copy
Gene/Insert 1
  Gene/Insert name: phlF
  Insert size (bp): 603
  Promoter: PTet
  Cloning method: Unknown
  Sequencing primers: 5′ TGGCTCATAACACCCCTTG
Gene/Insert 2
  Gene/Insert name: amtR
  Insert size (bp): 669
  Promoter: PLux
  Cloning method: Unknown
  Sequencing primers: 5′ GTTTGTCCGGGTACACAGC
Gene/Insert 3
  Gene/Insert name: qacR
  Insert size (bp): 567
  Promoter: PPhlF, PIcaRA, and PAmtR
  Cloning method: Unknown
  Sequencing primers: 5′ CTGGAACTGATTAAACAGGCAGATG
Gene/Insert 4
  Gene/Insert name: icaRA
  Insert size (bp): 561
  Promoter: PTac
  Cloning method: Unknown
  Sequencing primers: 5′ TGGCCTGAGCAAATAAGTCAG
Terms and licenses: Academic/Nonprofit Terms; Industry Terms: Not Available to Industry
How to cite: pML31 was a gift from Lauren Andrews (Addgene plasmid # 203343 ; http://n2t.net/addgene:203343 ; RRID:Addgene_203343)
